Addgene plasmid #174722: pDRM210 LGP (Luciferase GFP Puro)
Purpose: Expresses the firefly luciferase gene, E2A, eGFP, F2A, and the puromycin resistance gene
Depositing lab: Wayne Tilley. Depositing organization: Adelaide University. Publication: Selective inhibition of CDK9 in triple negative breast cancer. Mustafa EH, Laven-Law G, Kikhtyak Z, Nguyen V, Ali S, Pace AA, Iggo R, Kebede A, Noll B, Wang S, Winter JM, Dwyer AR, Tilley WD, Hickey TE. Oncogene. 2023 Nov 24. doi: 10.1038/s41388-023-02892-3. PubMed 38001268.
Backbone
  Vector backbone: pRRLSIN.cPPT.MND
  Backbone size w/o insert (bp): 6685
  Total vector size (bp): 9863
  Vector type: Mammalian Expression, Lentiviral, Luciferase
  Selectable markers: Puromycin
Growth in bacteria
  Bacterial resistance: Ampicillin, 100 μg/mL
  Growth temperature: 30°C
  Growth strain: NEB Stable
  Copy number: High Copy
Gene/Insert 1
  Gene/Insert name: Firefly Luciferase (alt name: Luc)
  Species: Photinus pyralis
  Insert size (bp): 1650
  Promoter: MND
  Tag / fusion protein: E2A linker (C terminal on insert)
  Cloning method: Gibson Cloning
  Sequencing primers: 5′ MND-F (GTTCGCTTCTCGCTTCTGTT)
Gene/Insert 2
  Gene/Insert name: eGFP (alt name: Enhanced Green Fluorescent Protein)
  Species: Aequorea victoria
  Insert size (bp): 717
  Promoter: MND (off Luc-E2A)
  Tag / fusion protein: F2A linker (C terminal on insert)
  Cloning method: Gibson Cloning
  Sequencing primers: 5′ Luc-F (GACGAAGTACCGAAAGGTCTT)
Gene/Insert 3
  Gene/Insert name: pac (alt name: puromycin acetyl transferase/ PuroR)
  Species: Streptomyces alboniger
  Insert size (bp): 600
  Promoter: MND (off Luc-E2A-eGFP-F2A)
  Cloning method: Gibson Cloning
  Sequencing primers: 5′ WPRE-R (GCGTAAAAGGAGCAACATAG)
Terms and licenses: Academic/Nonprofit Terms; Industry Terms: Not Available to Industry
How to cite: pDRM210 LGP (Luciferase GFP Puro) was a gift from Wayne Tilley (Addgene plasmid # 174722 ; http://n2t.net/addgene:174722 ; RRID:Addgene_174722)
