[The description below was written by a language model from this plasmid's Addgene catalogue record and pLannotate feature annotations shown in this document.]
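Description:
pDRM210 LGP (Luciferase GFP Puro) is a third-generation, self-inactivating HIV-1 lentiviral transfer plasmid built on the pRRLSIN.cPPT.MND backbone, about 9.9 kb in total. It is propagated in E. coli through a high-copy ColE1/pUC-type origin with ampicillin selection (AmpR). The backbone also carries an f1 origin, an SV40 origin and residual lac/lacZα cloning-vector elements. An RSV enhancer/promoter replaces the U3 region of the truncated 5' LTR, so genomic RNA is transcribed in packaging cells independently of Tat. The Ψ packaging signal with adjoining gag fragment, the RRE and the cPPT/CTS support encapsidation, Rev-dependent nuclear export and efficient transduction. The ΔU3 3' LTR, followed by an SV40 poly(A) signal, leaves the integrated provirus without LTR promoter activity.

The payload is a single tricistronic open reading frame driven by the internal MND promoter, a modified murine retroviral LTR-derived promoter. This explains why the automated annotation labels that region as Moloney murine leukemia virus LTR and env fragments. The cassette encodes firefly luciferase (luc+), an E2A peptide, EGFP, an F2A peptide and puromycin N-acetyltransferase (pac), followed by a WPRE that enhances transcript expression. The F2A is stated in the catalogue entry but is not called in the feature table, although an unannotated gap lies between EGFP and PuroR where it would sit. Ribosomal skipping at the 2A sites yields three separate proteins from one mRNA. Transduced mammalian cells can therefore be selected with puromycin, sorted or visualised by green fluorescence, and quantified by bioluminescence. The associated publication concerns CDK9 inhibition in triple-negative breast cancer, but the record does not describe how the construct was used in that work.
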