Features (pLannotate 1.2.2; 31 found; start..end, strand, type, name):
     96..117     +  protein_bind   CAP binding site: CAP binding activates transcription in the presence of cAMP. E. coli catabolite activator protein
    129..159     +  promoter       lac promoter: promoter for the E. coli lac operon
    167..183     +  protein_bind   lac operator: The lac repressor binds to the lac operator to inhibit transcription in E. coli. This inhibition can be relieved by adding lactose or isopropyl-β-D-thiogalactopyranoside (IPTG). lac repressor encoded by lacI
    228..246     +  promoter       T3 promoter: promoter for bacteriophage T3 RNA polymerase
    274..500     +  promoter       RSV promoter: Rous sarcoma virus enhancer/promoter
    501..681     +  LTR            5' LTR (truncated): truncated 5' long terminal repeat (LTR) from HIV-1
    728..850     +  misc_feature   HIV-1 Ψ: packaging signal of human immunodeficiency virus type 1
    834..1197    +  CDS            HIV-1 gag (fragment): gag protein from human immunodeficiency virus 1; gag
   1343..1576    +  misc_feature   RRE: The Rev response element (RRE) of HIV-1 allows for Rev-dependent mRNA export from the nucleus to the cytoplasm.
   1953..2053    +  CDS            Rev (fragment): human immunodeficiency virus 1 (HIV-1) Rev protein; rev; enhances nuclear export of unspliced and incompletely spliced viral mRNAs
   2072..2189    +  misc_feature   cPPT/CTS: central polypurine tract and central termination sequence of HIV-1
   2223..2323    +  CDS            env (fragment): murine leukemia virus gPr80 envelope polyprotein precursor; env; proteolytically cleaved into gp70SU and p15TM subunits
   2365..2399    +  LTR            3' LTR (ΔU3) (fragment): self-inactivating 3' long terminal repeat (LTR) from Moloney murine leukemia virus
   2428..2751    +  LTR            LTR (fragment): long terminal repeat from Moloney murine leukemia virus
   2762..2788    +  misc_feature   MCS (fragment): pUC18/19 multiple cloning site
   2797..4446    +  CDS            luciferase: firefly luciferase; luc+; enhanced luc+ version of the luciferase gene
   4456..4508    +  CDS            E2A (fragment): 2A peptide from equine rhinitis A virus polyprotein Eukaryotic ribosomes fail to insert a peptide bond between the Gly and Pro residues, yielding separate polypeptides.
   4519..5235    +  CDS            EGFP: EGFP is a basic (constitutively fluorescent) green fluorescent protein published in 1996, derived from Aequorea victoria. It is reported to be a rapidly-maturing weak dimer with moderate acid sensitivity.
   5362..5961    +  CDS            PuroR: puromycin N-acetyltransferase; pac from Streptomyces alboniger; confers resistance to puromycin
   5971..6559    +  misc_feature   WPRE: woodchuck hepatitis virus posttranscriptional regulatory element
   6576..6644    +  CDS            nef (fragment): NEF_HV1Z2 - Experimental evidence at protein level: Swiss-Prot protein existence level 1. Extracellular Nef protein targets CD4(+) T-lymphocytes for apoptosis by interacting with CXCR4 surface receptors. From Human immunodeficiency virus type 1 group M subtype D (isolate Z2/CDC-Z34) (HIV-1).
   6646..6879    +  LTR            3' LTR (ΔU3): self-inactivating 3' long terminal repeat (LTR) from HIV-1
   6951..7072    +  polyA_signal   SV40 poly(A) signal: SV40 polyadenylation signal
   7112..7247    +  rep_origin     SV40 ori: SV40 origin of replication
   7268..7286    -  promoter       T7 promoter: promoter for bacteriophage T7 RNA polymerase
   7294..7449    +  CDS            lacZα (fragment): LacZα fragment of β-galactosidase; lacZ fragment
   7454..7907    +  rep_origin     f1 ori (sequence partly withheld): f1 bacteriophage origin of replication; arrow indicates direction of (+) strand synthesis
   7933..8037    +  promoter       AmpR promoter: bla
   8038..8898    +  CDS            AmpR: β-lactamase; bla; confers resistance to ampicillin, carbenicillin, and related antibiotics
   9069..9657    +  rep_origin     ori: high-copy-number ColE1/pMB1/pBR322/pUC origin of replication
   9840..83      +  CDS            lacI (fragment) (across the origin): lac repressor; lacI; The lac repressor binds to the lac operator to inhibit transcription in E. coli. This inhibition can be relieved by adding lactose or isopropyl-β-D-thiogalactopyranoside (IPTG).
>Addgene plasmid #174722 | pDRM210 LGP (Luciferase GFP Puro) | addgene full sequence | sequence record 348963 | Addgene NGS Result
CGCAAACCGCCTCTCCCCGCGCGTTGGCCGATTCATTAATGCAGCTGGCACGACAGGTTTCCCGACTGGA
AAGCGGGCAGTGAGCGCAACGCAATTAATGTGAGTTAGCTCACTCATTAGGCCCAGGCTTTACACTTTAT
GCTTCCGGCTCGTATGTTGTGTGGAATTGTGAGCGGATAACAATTTCACACAGGAAACAGCTATGACCAT
GATTACGCCAAGCGCGCAATTAACCCTCACTAAAGGGAACAAAAGCTGGAGCTGCAAGCTTAATGTAGTC
TTATGCAATACTCTTGTAGTCTTGCAACATGGTAACGATGAGTTAGCAACATGCCTTACAAGGAGAGAAA
AAGCACCGTGCATGCCGATTGGTGGAAGTAAGGTGGTACGATCGTGCCTTATTAGGAAGGCAACAGACGG
GTCTGACATGGATTGGACGAACCACTGAATTGCCGCATTGCAGAGATATTGTATTTAAGTGCCTAGCTCG
ATACATAAACGGGTCTCTCTGGTTAGACCAGATCTGAGCCTGGGAGCTCTCTGGCTAACTAGGGAACCCA
CTGCTTAAGCCTCAATAAAGCTTGCCTTGAGTGCTTCAAGTAGTGTGTGCCCGTCTGTTGTGTGACTCTG
GTAACTAGAGATCCCTCAGACCCTTTTAGTCAGTGTGGAAAATCTCTAGCAGTGGCGCCCGAACAGGGAC
TTGAAAGCGAAAGGGAAACCAGAGGAGCTCTCTCGACGCAGGACTCGGCTTGCTGAAGCGCGCACGGCAA
GAGGCGAGGGGCGACTGGTGAGTACGCCAAAAATTTTGACTAGCGGAGGCTAGAAGGAGAGAGATGGGTG
CGAGAGCGTCAGTATTAAGCGGGGGAGAATTAGATCGCGATGGGAAAAAATTCGGTTAAGGCCAGGGGGA
AAGAAAAAATATAAATTAAAACATATAGTATGGGCAAGCAGGGAGCTAGAACGATTCGCAGTTAATCCTG
GCCTGTTAGAAACATCAGAAGGCTGTAGACAAATACTGGGACAGCTACAACCATCCCTTCAGACAGGATC
AGAAGAACTTAGATCATTATATAATACAGTAGCAACCCTCTATTGTGTGCATCAAAGGATAGAGATAAAA
GACACCAAGGAAGCTTTAGACAAGATAGAGGAAGAGCAAAACAAAAGTAAGACCACCGCACAGCAAGCGG
CCGCTGATCTTCAGACCTGGAGGAGGAGATATGAGGGACAATTGGAGAAGTGAATTATATAAATATAAAG
TAGTAAAAATTGAACCATTAGGAGTAGCACCCACCAAGGCAAAGAGAAGAGTGGTGCAGAGAGAAAAAAG
AGCAGTGGGAATAGGAGCTTTGTTCCTTGGGTTCTTGGGAGCAGCAGGAAGCACTATGGGCGCAGCGTCA
ATGACGCTGACGGTACAGGCCAGACAATTATTGTCTGGTATAGTGCAGCAGCAGAACAATTTGCTGAGGG
CTATTGAGGCGCAACAGCATCTGTTGCAACTCACAGTCTGGGGCATCAAGCAGCTCCAGGCAAGAATCCT
GGCTGTGGAAAGATACCTAAAGGATCAACAGCTCCTGGGGATTTGGGGTTGCTCTGGAAAACTCATTTGC
ACCACTGCTGTGCCTTGGAATGCTAGTTGGAGTAATAAATCTCTGGAACAGATTTGGAATCACACGACCT
GGATGGAGTGGGACAGAGAAATTAACAATTACACAAGCTTAATACACTCCTTAATTGAAGAATCGCAAAA
CCAGCAAGAAAAGAATGAACAAGAATTATTGGAATTAGATAAATGGGCAAGTTTGTGGAATTGGTTTAAC
ATAACAAATTGGCTGTGGTATATAAAATTATTCATAATGATAGTAGGAGGCTTGGTAGGTTTAAGAATAG
TTTTTGCTGTACTTTCTATAGTGAATAGAGTTAGGCAGGGATATTCACCATTATCGTTTCAGACCCACCT
CCCAACCCCGAGGGGACCCGACAGGCCCGAAGGAATAGAAGAAGAAGGTGGAGAGAGAGACAGAGACAGA
TCCATTCGATTAGTGAACGGATCTCGACGGTATCGGTTAACTTTTAAAAGAAAAGGGGGGATTGGGGGGT
ACAGTGCAGGGGAAAGAATAGTAGACATAATAGCAACAGACATACAAACTAAAGAATTACAAAAACAAAT
TACAAAAATTCAAAATTTTATCGATCACGAGACTAGCCTCGAGGATATCGAGATCGATTAGTCCAATTTG
TTAAAGACAGGATATCAGTGGTCCAGGCTCTAGTTTTGACTCAACAATATCACCAGCTGAAGCCTATAGA
GTACGAGCCATAGATAGAATAAAAGATTTTATTTAGTCTCCAGAAAAAGGGGGGAATGAAAGACCCCACC
TGTAGGTTTGGCAAGCTAGGATCAAGGTTAGGAACAGAGAGACAGCAGAATATGGGCCAAACAGGATATC
TGTGGTAAGCAGTTCCTGCCCCGGCTCAGGGCCAAGAACAGTTGGAACAGCAGAATATGGGCCAAACAGG
ATATCTGTGGTAAGCAGTTCCTGCCCCGGCTCAGGGCCAAGAACAGATGGTCCCCAGATGCGGTCCCGCC
CTCAGCAGTTTCTAGAGAACCATCAGATGTTTCCAGGGTGCCCCAAGGACCTGAAATGACCCTGTGCCTT
ATTTGAACTAACCAATCAGTTCGCTTCTCGCTTCTGTTCGCGCGCTTCTGCTCCCCGAGCTCAATAAAAG
AGCCCACAACCCCTCACTCGGCGCGATCGATGAATTCGAGCTCGGTACCCGGGGATCCAAGCCACCATGG
AAGACGCCAAAAACATAAAGAAAGGCCCGGCGCCATTCTATCCGCTGGAAGATGGAACCGCTGGAGAGCA
ACTGCATAAGGCTATGAAGAGATACGCCCTGGTTCCTGGAACAATTGCTTTTACAGATGCACATATCGAG
GTGGACATCACTTACGCTGAGTACTTCGAAATGTCCGTTCGGTTGGCAGAAGCTATGAAACGATATGGGC
TGAATACAAATCACAGAATCGTCGTATGCAGTGAAAACTCTCTTCAATTCTTTATGCCGGTGTTGGGCGC
GTTATTTATCGGAGTTGCAGTTGCGCCCGCGAACGACATTTATAATGAACGTGAATTGCTCAACAGTATG
GGCATTTCGCAGCCTACCGTGGTGTTCGTTTCCAAAAAGGGGTTGCAAAAAATTTTGAACGTGCAAAAAA
AGCTCCCAATCATCCAAAAAATTATTATCATGGATTCTAAAACGGATTACCAGGGATTTCAGTCGATGTA
CACGTTCGTCACATCTCATCTACCTCCCGGTTTTAATGAATACGATTTTGTGCCAGAGTCCTTCGATAGG
GACAAGACAATTGCACTGATCATGAACTCCTCTGGATCTACTGGTCTGCCTAAAGGTGTCGCTCTGCCTC
ATAGAACTGCCTGCGTGAGATTCTCGCATGCCAGAGATCCTATTTTTGGCAATCAAATCATTCCGGATAC
TGCGATTTTAAGTGTTGTTCCATTCCATCACGGTTTTGGAATGTTTACTACACTCGGATATTTGATATGT
GGATTTCGAGTCGTCTTAATGTATAGATTTGAAGAAGAGCTGTTTCTGAGGAGCCTTCAGGATTACAAGA
TTCAAAGTGCGCTGCTGGTGCCAACCCTATTCTCCTTCTTCGCCAAAAGCACTCTGATTGACAAATACGA
TTTATCTAATTTACACGAAATTGCTTCTGGTGGCGCTCCCCTCTCTAAGGAAGTCGGGGAAGCGGTTGCC
AAGAGGTTCCATCTGCCAGGTATCAGGCAAGGATATGGGCTCACTGAGACTACATCAGCTATTCTGATTA
CACCCGAGGGGGATGATAAACCGGGCGCGGTCGGTAAAGTTGTTCCATTTTTTGAAGCGAAGGTTGTGGA
TCTGGATACCGGGAAAACGCTGGGCGTTAATCAAAGAGGCGAACTGTGTGTGAGAGGTCCTATGATTATG
TCCGGTTATGTAAACAATCCGGAAGCGACCAACGCCTTGATTGACAAGGATGGATGGCTACATTCTGGAG
ACATAGCTTACTGGGACGAAGACGAACACTTCTTCATCGTTGACCGCCTGAAGTCTCTGATTAAGTACAA
AGGCTATCAGGTGGCTCCCGCTGAATTGGAATCCATCTTGCTCCAACACCCCAACATCTTCGACGCAGGT
GTCGCAGGTCTTCCCGACGATGACGCCGGTGAACTTCCCGCCGCCGTTGTTGTTTTGGAGCACGGAAAGA
CGATGACGGAAAAAGAGATCGTGGATTACGTCGCCAGTCAAGTAACAACCGCGAAAAAGTTGCGCGGAGG
AGTTGTGTTTGTGGACGAAGTACCGAAAGGTCTTACCGGAAAACTCGACGCAAGAAAAATCAGAGAGATC
CTCATAAAGGCCAAGAAGGGCGGAAAGATCGCCGTGGCTAGCGGACAGTGTACTAATTATGCTCTCTTGA
AATTGGCTGGAGATGTTGAGAGCAACCCTGGACCTCATATGGTGAGCAAGGGCGAGGAGCTGTTCACCGG
GGTGGTGCCCATCCTGGTCGAGCTGGACGGCGACGTAAACGGCCACAAGTTCAGCGTGTCCGGCGAGGGC
GAGGGCGATGCCACCTACGGCAAGCTGACCCTGAAGTTCATCTGCACCACCGGCAAGCTGCCCGTGCCCT
GGCCCACCCTCGTGACCACCCTGACCTACGGCGTGCAGTGCTTCAGCCGCTACCCCGACCACATGAAGCA
GCACGACTTCTTCAAGTCCGCCATGCCCGAAGGCTACGTCCAGGAGCGCACCATCTTCTTCAAGGACGAC
GGCAACTACAAGACCCGCGCCGAGGTGAAGTTCGAGGGCGACACCCTGGTGAACCGCATCGAGCTGAAGG
GCATCGACTTCAAGGAGGACGGCAACATCCTGGGGCACAAGCTGGAGTACAACTACAACAGCCACAACGT
CTATATCATGGCCGACAAGCAGAAGAACGGCATCAAGGTGAACTTCAAGATCCGCCACAACATCGAGGAC
GGCAGCGTGCAGCTCGCCGACCACTACCAGCAGAACACCCCCATCGGCGACGGCCCCGTGCTGCTGCCCG
ACAACCACTACCTGAGCACCCAGTCCGCCCTGAGCAAAGACCCCAACGAGAAGCGCGATCACATGGTCCT
GCTGGAGTTCGTGACCGCCGCCGGGATCACTCTCGGCATGGACGAGCTGTACAAGTACAGCGGTCGCGAC
TCTAGAGTCGACGGTTCTGGTAAGCAAACTTTGAATTTTGACCTTCTTAAGCTTGCGGGAGACGTCGAGT
CCAACCCCGGGCCCGCATGCAAGCTTCAGCTGAAGCTTACCATGACCGAGTACAAGCCCACGGTGCGCCT
CGCCACCCGCGACGACGTCCCCAGGGCCGTACGCACCCTCGCCGCCGCGTTCGCCGACTACCCCGCCACG
CGCCACACCGTCGATCCGGACCGCCACATCGAGCGGGTCACCGAGCTGCAAGAACTCTTCCTCACGCGCG
TCGGGCTCGACATCGGCAAGGTGTGGGTCGCGGACGACGGCGCCGCGGTGGCGGTCTGGACCACGCCGGA
GAGCGTCGAAGCGGGGGCGGTGTTCGCCGAGATCGGCCCGCGCATGGCCGAGTTGAGCGGTTCCCGGCTG
GCCGCGCAGCAACAGATGGAAGGCCTCCTGGCGCCGCACCGGCCCAAGGAGCCCGCGTGGTTCCTGGCCA
CCGTCGGCGTCTCGCCCGACCACCAGGGCAAGGGTCTGGGCAGCGCCGTCGTGCTCCCCGGAGTGGAGGC
GGCCGAGCGCGCCGGGGTGCCCGCCTTCCTGGAGACCTCCGCGCCCCGCAACCTCCCCTTCTACGAGCGG
CTCGGCTTCACCGTCACCGCCGACGTCGAGGTGCCCGAAGGACCGCGCACCTGGTGCATGACCCGCAAGC
CCGGTGCCTGACTAGTCGACAATCAACCTCTGGATTACAAAATTTGTGAAAGATTGACTGGTATTCTTAA
CTATGTTGCTCCTTTTACGCTATGTGGATACGCTGCTTTAATGCCTTTGTATCATGCTATTGCTTCCCGT
ATGGCTTTCATTTTCTCCTCCTTGTATAAATCCTGGTTGCTGTCTCTTTATGAGGAGTTGTGGCCCGTTG
TCAGGCAACGTGGCGTGGTGTGCACTGTGTTTGCTGACGCAACCCCCACTGGTTGGGGCATTGCCACCAC
CTGTCAGCTCCTTTCCGGGACTTTCGCTTTCCCCCTCCCTATTGCCACGGCGGAACTCATCGCCGCCTGC
CTTGCCCGCTGCTGGACAGGGGCTCGGCTGTTGGGCACTGACAATTCCGTGGTGTTGTCGGGGAAGCTGA
CGTCCTTTCCATGGCTGCTCGCCTGTGTTGCCACCTGGATTCTGCGCGGGACGTCCTTCTGCTACGTCCC
TTCGGCCCTCAATCCAGCGGACCTTCCTTCCCGCGGCCTGCTGCCGGCTCTGCGGCCTCTTCCGCGTCTT
CGCCTTCGCCCTCAGACGAGTCGGATCTCCCTTTGGGCCGCCTCCCCGCCTGGAATTCGAGCTCGGTACC
TTTAAGACCAATGACTTACAAGGCAGCTGTAGATCTTAGCCACTTTTTAAAAGAAAAGGGGGGACTGGAA
GGGCTAATTCACTCCCAACGAAGACAAGATCTGCTTTTTGCTTGTACTGGGTCTCTCTGGTTAGACCAGA
TCTGAGCCTGGGAGCTCTCTGGCTAACTAGGGAACCCACTGCTTAAGCCTCAATAAAGCTTGCCTTGAGT
GCTTCAAGTAGTGTGTGCCCGTCTGTTGTGTGACTCTGGTAACTAGAGATCCCTCAGACCCTTTTAGTCA
GTGTGGAAAATCTCTAGCAGTAGTAGTTCATGTCATCTTATTATTCAGTATTTATAACTTGCAAAGAAAT
GAATATCAGAGAGTGAGAGGAACTTGTTTATTGCAGCTTATAATGGTTACAAATAAAGCAATAGCATCAC
AAATTTCACAAATAAAGCATTTTTTTCACTGCATTCTAGTTGTGGTTTGTCCAAACTCATCAATGTATCT
TATCATGTCTGGCTCTAGCTATCCCGCCCCTAACTCCGCCCATCCCGCCCCTAACTCCGCCCAGTTCCGC
CCATTCTCCGCCCCATGGCTGACTAATTTTTTTTATTTATGCAGAGGCCGAGGCCGCCTCGGCCTCTGAG
CTATTCCAGAAGTAGTGAGGAGGCTTTTTTGGAGGCCTAGGGACGTACCCAATTCGCCCTATAGTGAGTC
GTATTACGCGCGCTCACTGGCCGTCGTTTTACAACGTCGTGACTGGGAAAACCCTGGCGTTACCCAACTT
AATCGCCTTGCAGCACATCCCCCTTTCGCCAGCTGGCGTAATAGCGAAGAGGCCCGCACCGATCGCCCTT
CCCAACAGTTGCGCAGCCTGAATGGCGAATGGG
[124 nt withheld, positions 7454-7577]
C
[91 nt withheld, positions 7579-7669]
A
[49 nt withheld, positions 7671-7719]
CCTTTGACGTTGGACCACGTTCTTT
[37 nt withheld, positions 7745-7781]
ACCCTATCTCGGTCTATTCTTTTGATTTATAAGGGATTTTGCCGATTTCGGCCTATTGGTTAAAAAATGA
GCTGATTTAACAAAAATTTAACGCGAATTTTAACAAAATATTAACGCTTACAATTTAGGTGGCACTTTTC
GGGGAAATGTGCGCGGAACCCCTATTTGTTTATTTTTCTAAATACATTCAAATATGTATCCGCTCATGAG
ACAATAACCCTGATAAATGCTTCAATAATATTGAAAAAGGAAGAGTATGAGTATTCAACATTTCCGTGTC
GCCCTTATTCCCTTTTTTGCGGCATTTTGCCTTCCTGTTTTTGCTCACCCAGAAACGCTGGTGAAAGTAA
AAGATGCTGAAGATCAGTTGGGTGCACGAGTGGGTTACATCGAACTGGATCTCAACAGCGGTAAGATCCT
TGAGAGTTTTCGCCCCGAAGAACGTTTTCCAATGATGAGCACTTTTAAAGTTCTGCTATGTGGCGCGGTA
TTATCCCGTATTGACGCCGGGCAAGAGCAACTCGGTCGCCGCATACACTATTCTCAGAATGACTTGGTTG
AGTACTCACCAGTCACAGAAAAGCATCTTACGGATGGCATGACAGTAAGAGAATTATGCAGTGCTGCCAT
AACCATGAGTGATAACACTGCGGCCAACTTACTTCTGACAACGATCGGAGGACCGAAGGAGCTAACCGCT
TTTTTGCACAACATGGGGGATCATGTAACTCGCCTTGATCGTTGGGAACCGGAGCTGAATGAAGCCATAC
CAAACGACGAGCGTGACACCACGATGCCTGTAGCAATGGCAACAACGTTGCGCAAACTATTAACTGGCGA
ACTACTTACTCTAGCTTCCCGGCAACAATTAATAGACTGGATGGAGGCGGATAAAGTTGCAGGACCACTT
CTGCGCTCGGCCCTTCCGGCTGGCTGGTTTATTGCTGATAAATCTGGAGCCGGTGAGCGTGGGTCTCGCG
GTATCATTGCAGCACTGGGGCCAGATGGTAAGCCCTCCCGTATCGTAGTTATCTACACGACGGGGAGTCA
GGCAACTATGGATGAACGAAATAGACAGATCGCTGAGATAGGTGCCTCACTGATTAAGCATTGGTAACTG
TCAGACCAAGTTTACTCATATATACTTTAGATTGATTTAAAACTTCATTTTTAATTTAAAAGGATCTAGG
TGAAGATCCTTTTTGATAATCTCATGACCAAAATCCCTTAACGTGAGTTTTCGTTCCACTGAGCGTCAGA
CCCCGTAGAAAAGATCAAAGGATCTTCTTGAGATCCTTTTTTTCTGCGCGTAATCTGCTGCTTGCAAACA
AAAAAACCACCGCTACCAGCGGTGGTTTGTTTGCCGGATCAAGAGCTACCAACTCTTTTTCCGAAGGTAA
CTGGCTTCAGCAGAGCGCAGATACCAAATACTGTTCTTCTAGTGTAGCCGTAGTTAGGCCACCACTTCAA
GAACTCTGTAGCACCGCCTACATACCTCGCTCTGCTAATCCTGTTACCAGTGGCTGCTGCCAGTGGCGAT
AAGTCGTGTCTTACCGGGTTGGACTCAAGACGATAGTTACCGGATAAGGCGCAGCGGTCGGGCTGAACGG
GGGGTTCGTGCACACAGCCCAGCTTGGAGCGAACGACCTACACCGAACTGAGATACCTACAGCGTGAGCT
ATGAGAAAGCGCCACGCTTCCCGAAGGGAGAAAGGCGGACAGGTATCCGGTAAGCGGCAGGGTCGGAACA
GGAGAGCGCACGAGGGAGCTTCCAGGGGGAAACGCCTGGTATCTTTATAGTCCTGTCGGGTTTCGCCACC
TCTGACTTGAGCGTCGATTTTTGTGATGCTCGTCAGGGGGGCGGAGCCTATGGAAAAACGCCAGCAACGC
GGCCTTTTTACGGTTCCTGGCCTTTTGCTGGCCTTTTGCTCACATGTTCTTTCCTGCGTTATCCCCTGAT
TCTGTGGATAACCGTATTACCGCCTTTGAGTGAGCTGATACCGCTCGCCGCAGCCGAACGACCGAGCGCA
GCGAGTCAGTGAGCGAGGAAGCGGAAGAGCGCCCAATA
